Addgene plasmid #71810: p-attB-min.hsp70P-FRT-STOP#1-FRT-DamMyc[closed]
Purpose: Generating transgenic flies for FLP-inducible DamID
Depositing lab: Bas van Steensel. Depositing organization: Netherlands Cancer Institute. Publication: Inducible DamID systems for genomic mapping of chromatin proteins in Drosophila. Pindyurin AV, Pagie L, Kozhevnikova EN, van Arensbergen J, van Steensel B. Nucleic Acids Res. 2016 Jul 8;44(12):5646-57. doi: 10.1093/nar/gkw176. Epub 2016 Mar 21. PubMed 27001518.
Backbone
  Vector backbone: pUASTattB
  Backbone manufacturer: (GenBank EF362409.1)
  Backbone size w/o insert (bp): 8052
  Total vector size (bp): 10648
  Vector type: Insect Expression
Growth in bacteria
  Bacterial resistance: Ampicillin, 100 μg/mL
  Growth temperature: 37°C
  Growth strain: DH5alpha
  Copy number: High Copy
Gene/Insert
  Gene/Insert name: min.hsp70P-FRT-STOP#1-FRT-Dam-Myc[closed]
  Insert size (bp): 2596
Resource information
  A portion of this plasmid was derived from a plasmid made by: Brian Sauer - pBS302 (Addgene plasmid# 11925)
Terms and licenses: Academic/Nonprofit Terms; Industry Terms: Not Available to Industry
Depositor comments: To make the construct for Dam[FLP] alone control experiments, p-attB-min.hsp70P-FRT-STOP#1-FRT-DamMyc[closed], an in-frame stop codon was introduced in p-attB-min.hsp70P-FRT-STOP#1-FRT-DamMyc[open] vector immediately after the Myc epitope coding sequence.
How to cite: p-attB-min.hsp70P-FRT-STOP#1-FRT-DamMyc[closed] was a gift from Bas van Steensel (Addgene plasmid # 71810 ; http://n2t.net/addgene:71810 ; RRID:Addgene_71810)
