[The description below was written by a language model from this plasmid's Addgene catalogue record and pLannotate feature annotations shown in this document.]
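Description:
p-attB-min.hsp70P-FRT-STOP#1-FRT-DamMyc[closed] is a 10.6 kb Drosophila transgenesis plasmid built on the pUASTattB backbone and intended for generating fly lines for FLP-inducible DamID. It replicates in E. coli from a high-copy ColE1/pUC-type origin under ampicillin selection (AmpR) and also carries an f1 origin. For the fly germline it provides a φC31 integrase attB site for site-specific integration into a genomic attP landing site. A mini-white gene serves as the eye-colour marker for identifying transformants. A single loxP site sits just upstream of the expression cassette.

The roughly 2.6 kb insert places a minimal Drosophila hsp70 promoter upstream of a transcriptional STOP cassette flanked by two FRT sites in the same orientation. This STOP#1 element is recorded as partly derived from pBS302 and is annotated with SV40 small t intron and large T fragments plus an SV40 polyadenylation signal. It should terminate transcripts before they reach the downstream coding sequence. Following the second FRT is the E. coli dam gene, encoding the GATC adenine methyltransferase, fused to a Myc epitope and followed by a further SV40 small t intron and polyadenylation region. FLP recombinase excises the STOP cassette, allowing low-level Dam-Myc expression from the minimal promoter only in cells where FLP has acted.

According to the depositor, the "closed" version differs from the "open" parent by an in-frame stop codon immediately after the Myc tag, so no chromatin protein can be fused. It therefore yields untethered Dam, the Dam-only control used to normalise methylation profiles in DamID mapping of chromatin protein binding.
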