Features (pLannotate 1.2.2; 31 found; start..end, strand, type, name):
      7..40      -  protein_bind   loxP: Cre-mediated recombination occurs in the 8-bp core sequence (GCATACAT). Cre recombinase
     46..284     +  promoter       hsp70 promoter: Drosophila melanogaster hsp70Bb promoter
    304..351     +  protein_bind   FRT: FLP-mediated recombination occurs in the 8-bp core sequence TCTAGAAA (Turan and Bode, 2011). FLP recombinase from the Saccharomyces cerevisiae 2μ plasmid
    679..789     -  CDS            YO201_YEAST (fragment): Protein uncertain: Swiss-Prot protein existence level 5. From Saccharomyces cerevisiae (strain ATCC 204508 / S288c) (Baker's yeast).
    791..865     +  CDS            small t antigen (fragment): SV40 (simian virus 40) small t antigen
    867..932     +  intron         small t intron: SV40 (simian virus 40) small t antigen intron
   1062..1082    +  CDS            SV40 NLS: nuclear localization signal of SV40 (simian virus 40) large T antigen
   1401..1484    +  CDS            large T antigen (fragment): large T antigen from SV40 (simian virus 40)
   1507..1641    +  polyA_signal   SV40 poly(A) signal: SV40 polyadenylation signal
   1669..1716    +  protein_bind   FRT: FLP-mediated recombination occurs in the 8-bp core sequence TCTAGAAA (Turan and Bode, 2011). FLP recombinase from the Saccharomyces cerevisiae 2μ plasmid
   1726..2559    +  CDS            dam: DMA_ECOLI - Experimental evidence at protein level: Swiss-Prot protein existence level 1. Methylates DNA within the sequence GATC and protects the DNA from cleavage by the restriction endonuclease MboI. Although it shares sequence specificity with a number of type II restriction endonucleases and methylases, it is thought to act in postreplication mismatch repair rather than as a part of a restriction modification system. May also play a role in DNA replication. From Escherichia coli (strain K12).
   2569..2595    +  CDS            3xMyc (fragment): 3 tandem Myc epitope tags
   2644..2718    +  CDS            small t antigen (fragment): SV40 (simian virus 40) small t antigen
   2720..2785    +  intron         small t intron: SV40 (simian virus 40) small t antigen intron
   2915..2935    +  CDS            SV40 NLS: nuclear localization signal of SV40 (simian virus 40) large T antigen
   2942..3076    +  CDS            LT_POVHA (fragment): Protein inferred from homology: Swiss-Prot protein existence level 3. Isoform large T antigen is a key early protein essential for both driving viral replication and inducing cellular transformation. Plays a role in viral genome replication by driving entry of quiescent cells into the cell cycle and by autoregulating the synthesis of viral early mRNA. Displays highly oncogenic activities by corrupting the host cellular checkpoint mechanisms that guard cell division and the transcription, replication, and repair of DNA. Participates in the modulation of cellular gene expression preceeding viral
   3101..3184    +  CDS            large T antigen (fragment): large T antigen from SV40 (simian virus 40)
   3207..3341    +  polyA_signal   SV40 poly(A) signal: SV40 polyadenylation signal
   3370..3439    +  protein_bind   attB: attB site for the φC31 integrase (Groth et al., 2000) phage φC31 integrase
   3658..3676    -  promoter       T3 promoter: promoter for bacteriophage T3 RNA polymerase
   3719..3741    -  protein_bind   lac operator (fragment): The lac repressor binds to the lac operator to inhibit transcription in E. coli. This inhibition can be relieved by adding lactose or isopropyl-β-D-thiogalactopyranoside (IPTG). lac repressor encoded by lacI
   3745..3775    -  promoter       lac promoter: promoter for the E. coli lac operon
   3790..3811    -  protein_bind   CAP binding site: CAP binding activates transcription in the presence of cAMP. E. coli catabolite activator protein
   3824..3916    -  CDS            lacI (fragment): lac repressor; lacI; The lac repressor binds to the lac operator to inhibit transcription in E. coli. This inhibition can be relieved by adding lactose or isopropyl-β-D-thiogalactopyranoside (IPTG).
   4099..4687    -  rep_origin     ori: high-copy-number ColE1/pMB1/pBR322/pUC origin of replication
   4858..5718    -  CDS            AmpR: β-lactamase; bla; confers resistance to ampicillin, carbenicillin, and related antibiotics
   5719..5823    -  promoter       AmpR promoter: bla
   5850..6278    +  rep_origin     f1 ori (sequence partly withheld): f1 bacteriophage origin of replication; arrow indicates direction of (+) strand synthesis
   6309..6466    -  CDS            lacZα (fragment): LacZα fragment of β-galactosidase; lacZ fragment
   6469..6487    +  promoter       T7 promoter: promoter for bacteriophage T7 RNA polymerase
   6512..10648   +  gene           mini-white: white; This modified version of the white gene lacks part of the first intron.
>Addgene plasmid #71810 | p-attB-min.hsp70P-FRT-STOP#1-FRT-DamMyc[closed] | depositor full sequence | sequence record 131066 | p-attB-min.hsp70P-FRT-STOP#1-FRT-DamMyc[closed] sequence 10648 bps
GCTAGCATAACTTCGTATAATGTATGCTATACGAAGTTATGAGCGCCGGAGTATAAATAGAGGCGCTTCG
TCTACGGAGCGACAATTCAATTCAAACAAGCAAAGTGAACACGTCGCTAAGCGAAAGCTAAGCAAATAAA
CAAGCGCAGCTGAACAAGCTAAACAATCTGCAGTAAAGTGCAAGTTAAAGTGAATCAATTAAAAGTAACC
AGCAACCAAGTAAATCAACTGCAACTACTGAAATCTGCCAAGAAGTAATTATTGAATACAAGAAGAGAAC
TCTGAATAGGGAATTGGGAATTCGAAGTTCCTATTCCGAAGTTCCTATTCTCTAGAAAGTATAGGAACTT
CTCGGGGACACCAAATATGGCGATCTCGGCCTTTTCGTTTCTTGGAGCTGGGACATGTTTGCCATCGATC
CATCTACCACCAGAACGGCCGTTAGATCTGCTGCCACCGTTGTTTCCACCGAAGAAACCACCGTTGCCGT
AACCACCACGACGGTTGTTGCTAAAGAAGCTGCCACCGCCACGGCCACCGTTGTAGCCGCCGTTGTTGTT
ATTGTAGTTGCTACTGTTATTTCTGGCACTTCTTGGTTTTCCTCTTAAGTGAGGAGGAACATAACCATTC
TCGTTGTTGTCGTTGATGCTTAAATTTTGCACTTGTTCGCTCAGTTCAGCCATAATATGAAATGCTTTTC
TTGTTGTTCTTACGGAATACCACTTGCCACCTATCACCACAACTAACTTTTTCCCGTTCCTCCATCTCTT
TTATATTTTTTTTCTCGAGGGATCTTTGTGAAGGAACCTTACTTCTGTGGTGTGACATAATTGGACAAAC
TACCTACAGAGATTTAAAGCTCTAAGGTAAATATAAAATTTTTAAGTGTATAATGTGTTAAACTACTGAT
TCTAATTGTTTGTGTATTTTAGATTCCAACCTATGGAACTGATGAATGGGAGCAGTGGTGGAATGCCTTT
AATGAGGAAAACCTGTTTTGCTCAGAAGAAATGCCATCTAGTGATGATGAGGCTACTGCTGACTCTCAAC
ATTCTACTCCTCCAAAAAAGAAGAGAAAGGTAGAAGACCCCAAGGACTTTCCTTCAGAATTGCTAAGTTT
TTTGAGTCATGCTGTGTTTAGTAATAGAACTCTTGCTTGCTTTGCTATTTACACCACAAAGGAAAAAGCT
GCACTGCTATACAAGAAAATTATGGAAAAATATTCTGTAACCTTTATAAGTAGGCATAACAGTTATAATC
ATAACATACTGTTTTTTCTTACTCCACACAGGCATAGAGTGTCTGCTATTAATAACTATGCTCAAAAATT
GTGTACCTTTAGCTTTTTAATTTGTAAAGGGGTTAATAAGGAATATTTGATGTATAGTGCCTTGACTAGA
GATCATAATCAGCCATACCACATTTGTAGAGGTTTTACTTGCTTTAAAAAACCTCCCACACCTCCCCCTG
AACCTGAAACATAAAATGAATGCAATTGTTGTTGTTAACTTGTTTATTGCAGCTTATAATGGTTACAAAT
AAAGCAATAGCATCACAAATTTCACAAATAAAGCATTTTTTTCACTGCATTCTAGTTGTGGTTTGTCCAA
ACTCATCAATGTATCTTATCATGTCTGGATCTGACATGGTAAGTAAGCTTGGGCTGCAGAAGTTCCTATT
CCGAAGTTCCTATTCTCTAGAAAGTATAGGAACTTCGAATTCAACATGAAGAAAAATCGCGCTTTTTTGA
AGTGGGCAGGGGGCAAGTATCCCCTGCTTGATGATATTAAACGGCATTTGCCCAAGGGCGAATGTCTGGT
TGAGCCTTTTGTAGGTGCCGGGTCGGTGTTTCTCAACACCGACTTTTCTCGTTATATCCTTGCCGATATC
AATAGCGACCTGATCAGTCTCTATAACATTGTGAAGATGCGTACTGATGAGTACGTACAGGCCGCACGCG
AGCTGTTTGTTCCCGAAACAAATTGCGCCGAGGTTTACTATCAGTTCCGCGAAGAGTTCAACAAAAGCCA
GGATCCGTTCCGTCGGGCGGTACTGTTTTTATATTTGAACCGCTACGGTTACAACGGCCTGTGTCGTTAC
AATCTGCGCGGTGAGTTTAACGTGCCGTTCGGCCGCTACAAAAAACCCTATTTCCCGGAAGCAGAGTTGT
ATCACTTCGCTGAAAAAGCGCAGAATGCCTTTTTCTATTGTGAGTCTTACGCCGATAGCATGGCGCGCGC
AGATGATGCATCCGTCGTCTATTGCGATCCGCCTTATGCACCGCTGTCTGCGACCGCCAACTTTACGGCG
TATCACACAAACAGTTTTACGCTTGAACAACAAGCGCATCTGGCGGAGATCGCCGAAGGTCTGGTTGAGC
GCCATATTCCAGTGCTGATCTCCAATCACGATACGATGTTAACGCGTGAGTGGTATCAGCGCGCAAAATT
GCATGTCGTCAAAGTTCGACGCAGTATAAGCAGCAACGGCGGCACACGTAAAAAGGTGGACGAACTGCTG
GCTTTGTACAAACCAGGAGTCGTTTCACCCGCGAAAAAAGCCGGTGAACAGAAACTCATCTCTGAAGAGG
ATCTGTAAGGCGCGCCATTTAAATGGCCGGCCGCGATCGCGGCCGCTCTAGAGGATCTTTGTGAAGGAAC
CTTACTTCTGTGGTGTGACATAATTGGACAAACTACCTACAGAGATTTAAAGCTCTAAGGTAAATATAAA
ATTTTTAAGTGTATAATGTGTTAAACTACTGATTCTAATTGTTTGTGTATTTTAGATTCCAACCTATGGA
ACTGATGAATGGGAGCAGTGGTGGAATGCCTTTAATGAGGAAAACCTGTTTTGCTCAGAAGAAATGCCAT
CTAGTGATGATGAGGCTACTGCTGACTCTCAACATTCTACTCCTCCAAAAAAGAAGAGAAAGGTAGAAGA
CCCCAAGGACTTTCCTTCAGAATTGCTAAGTTTTTTGAGTCATGCTGTGTTTAGTAATAGAACTCTTGCT
TGCTTTGCTATTTACACCACAAAGGAAAAAGCTGCACTGCTATACAAGAAAATTATGGAAAAATATTTGA
TGTATAGTGCCTTGACTAGAGATCATAATCAGCCATACCACATTTGTAGAGGTTTTACTTGCTTTAAAAA
ACCTCCCACACCTCCCCCTGAACCTGAAACATAAAATGAATGCAATTGTTGTTGTTAACTTGTTTATTGC
AGCTTATAATGGTTACAAATAAAGCAATAGCATCACAAATTTCACAAATAAAGCATTTTTTTCACTGCAT
TCTAGTTGTGGTTTGTCCAAACTCATCAATGTATCTTATCATGTCTGGATCCACTAGTGTCGACGATGTA
GGTCACGGTCTCGAAGCCGCGGTGCGGGTGCCAGGGCGTGCCCTTGGGCTCCCCGGGCGCGTACTCCACC
TCACCCATCTGGTCCATCATGATGAACGGGTCGAGGTGGCGGTAGTTGATCCCGGCGAACGCGCGGCGCA
CCGGGAAGCCCTCGCCCTCGAAACCGCTGGGCGCGGTGGTCACGGTGAGCACGGGACGTGCGACGGCGTC
GGCGGGTGCGGATACGCGGGGCAGCGTCAGCGGGTTCTCGACGGTCACGGCGGGCATGTCGACACTAGTT
CTAGCCAGCTTTTGTTCCCTTTAGTGAGGGTTAATTTCGAGCTTGGCGTAATCATGGTCATAGCTGTTTC
CTGTGTGAAATTGTTATCCGCTCACAATTCCACACAACATACGAGCCGGAAGCATAAAGTGTAAAGCCTG
GGGTGCCTAATGAGTGAGCTAACTCACATTAATTGCGTTGCGCTCACTGCCCGCTTTCCAGTCGGGAAAC
CTGTCGTGCCAGCTGCATTAATGAATCGGCCAACGCGCGGGGAGAGGCGGTTTGCGTATTGGGCGCTCTT
CCGCTTCCTCGCTCACTGACTCGCTGCGCTCGGTCGTTCGGCTGCGGCGAGCGGTATCAGCTCACTCAAA
GGCGGTAATACGGTTATCCACAGAATCAGGGGATAACGCAGGAAAGAACATGTGAGCAAAAGGCCAGCAA
AAGGCCAGGAACCGTAAAAAGGCCGCGTTGCTGGCGTTTTTCCATAGGCTCCGCCCCCCTGACGAGCATC
ACAAAAATCGACGCTCAAGTCAGAGGTGGCGAAACCCGACAGGACTATAAAGATACCAGGCGTTTCCCCC
TGGAAGCTCCCTCGTGCGCTCTCCTGTTCCGACCCTGCCGCTTACCGGATACCTGTCCGCCTTTCTCCCT
TCGGGAAGCGTGGCGCTTTCTCATAGCTCACGCTGTAGGTATCTCAGTTCGGTGTAGGTCGTTCGCTCCA
AGCTGGGCTGTGTGCACGAACCCCCCGTTCAGCCCGACCGCTGCGCCTTATCCGGTAACTATCGTCTTGA
GTCCAACCCGGTAAGACACGACTTATCGCCACTGGCAGCAGCCACTGGTAACAGGATTAGCAGAGCGAGG
TATGTAGGCGGTGCTACAGAGTTCTTGAAGTGGTGGCCTAACTACGGCTACACTAGAAGGACAGTATTTG
GTATCTGCGCTCTGCTGAAGCCAGTTACCTTCGGAAAAAGAGTTGGTAGCTCTTGATCCGGCAAACAAAC
CACCGCTGGTAGCGGTGGTTTTTTTGTTTGCAAGCAGCAGATTACGCGCAGAAAAAAAGGATCTCAAGAA
GATCCTTTGATCTTTTCTACGGGGTCTGACGCTCAGTGGAACGAAAACTCACGTTAAGGGATTTTGGTCA
TGAGATTATCAAAAAGGATCTTCACCTAGATCCTTTTAAATTAAAAATGAAGTTTTAAATCAATCTAAAG
TATATATGAGTAAACTTGGTCTGACAGTTACCAATGCTTAATCAGTGAGGCACCTATCTCAGCGATCTGT
CTATTTCGTTCATCCATAGTTGCCTGACTCCCCGTCGTGTAGATAACTACGATACGGGAGGGCTTACCAT
CTGGCCCCAGTGCTGCAATGATACCGCGAGACCCACGCTCACCGGCTCCAGATTTATCAGCAATAAACCA
GCCAGCCGGAAGGGCCGAGCGCAGAAGTGGTCCTGCAACTTTATCCGCCTCCATCCAGTCTATTAATTGT
TGCCGGGAAGCTAGAGTAAGTAGTTCGCCAGTTAATAGTTTGCGCAACGTTGTTGCCATTGCTACAGGCA
TCGTGGTGTCACGCTCGTCGTTTGGTATGGCTTCATTCAGCTCCGGTTCCCAACGATCAAGGCGAGTTAC
ATGATCCCCCATGTTGTGCAAAAAAGCGGTTAGCTCCTTCGGTCCTCCGATCGTTGTCAGAAGTAAGTTG
GCCGCAGTGTTATCACTCATGGTTATGGCAGCACTGCATAATTCTCTTACTGTCATGCCATCCGTAAGAT
GCTTTTCTGTGACTGGTGAGTACTCAACCAAGTCATTCTGAGAATAGTGTATGCGGCGACCGAGTTGCTC
TTGCCCGGCGTCAATACGGGATAATACCGCGCCACATAGCAGAACTTTAAAAGTGCTCATCATTGGAAAA
CGTTCTTCGGGGCGAAAACTCTCAAGGATCTTACCGCTGTTGAGATCCAGTTCGATGTAACCCACTCGTG
CACCCAACTGATCTTCAGCATCTTTTACTTTCACCAGCGTTTCTGGGTGAGCAAAAACAGGAAGGCAAAA
TGCCGCAAAAAAGGGAATAAGGGCGACACGGAAATGTTGAATACTCATACTCTTCCTTTTTCAATATTAT
TGAAGCATTTATCAGGGTTATTGTCTCATGAGCGGATACATATTTGAATGTATTTAGAAAAATAAACAAA
TAGGGGTTCCGCGCACATTTCCCCGAAAAGTGCCACCTG
[124 nt withheld, positions 5850-5973]
C
[91 nt withheld, positions 5975-6065]
A
[49 nt withheld, positions 6067-6115]
CCTTTGACGTTGGAGTCCACGTTCTTT
[37 nt withheld, positions 6143-6179]
ACCCTATCTCGGTCTATTCTTTTGATTTATAAGGGATTTTGCCGATTTCGGCCTATTGGTTAAAAAATGA
GCTGATTTAACAAAAATTTAACGCGAATTTTAACAAAATATTAACGCTTACAATTTCCATTCGCCATTCA
GGCTGCGCAACTGTTGGGAAGGGCGATCGGTGCGGGCCTCTTCGCTATTACGCCAGCTGGCGAAAGGGGG
ATGTGCTGCAAGGCGATTAAGTTGGGTAACGCCAGGGTTTTCCCAGTCACGACGTTGTAAAACGACGGCC
AGTGAATTGTAATACGACTCACTATAGGGCGAATTGGGTACGTACCGGGCCCCTAGTATGTATGTAAGTT
AATAAAACCCATTTTTGCGGAAAGTAGATAAAAAAAACATTTTTTTTTTTTACTGCACTGGATATCATTG
AACTTATCTGATCAGTTTTAAATTTACTTCGATCCAAGGGTATTTGATGTACCAGGTTCTTTCGATTACC
TCTCACTCAAAATGACATTCCACTCAAAGTCAGCGCTGTTTGCCTCCTTCTCTGTCCACAGAAATATCGC
CGTCTCTTTCGCCGCTGCGTCCGCTATCTCTTTCGCCACCGTTTGTAGCGTTACGTAGCGTCAATGTCCG
CCTTCAGTTGCATTTTGTCAGCGGTTTCGTGACGAAGCTCCAAGCGGTTTACGCCATCAATTAAACACAA
AGTGCTGTGCCAAAACTCCTCTCGCTTCTTATTTTTGTTTGTTTTTTGAGTGATTGGGGTGGTGATTGGT
TTTGGGTGGGTAAGCAGGGGAAAGTGTGAAAAATCCCGGCAATGGGCCAAGAGGATCAGGAGCTATTAAT
TCGCGGAGGCAGCAAACACCCATCTGCCGAGCATCTGAACAATGTGAGTAGTACATGTGCATACATCTTA
AGTTCACTTGATCTATAGGAACTGCGATTGCAACATCAAATTGTCTGCGGCGTGAGAACTGCGACCCACA
AAAATCCCAAACCGCAATTGCACAAACAAATAGTGACACGAAACAGATTATTCTGGTAGCTGTTCTCGCT
ATATAAGACAATTTTTGAGATCATATCATGATCAAGACATCTAAAGGCATTCATTTTCGACTATATTCTT
TTTTACAAAAAATATAACAACCAGATATTTTAAGCTGATCCTAGATGCACAAAAAATAAATAAAAGTATA
AACCTACTTCGTAGGATACTTCGGGGTACTTTTTGTTCGGGGTTAGATGAGCATAACGCTTGTAGTTGAT
ATTTGAGATCCCCTATCATTGCAGGGTGACAGCGGAGCGGCTTCGCAGAGCTGCATTAACCAGGGCTTCG
GGCAGGCCAAAAACTACGGCACGCTCCGGCCACCCAGTCCGCCGGAGGACTCCGGTTCAGGGAGCGGCCA
ACTAGCCGAGAACCTCACCTATGCCTGGCACAATATGGACATCTTTGGGGCGGTCAATCAGCCGGGCTCC
GGATGGCGGCAGCTGGTCAACCGGACACGCGGACTATTCTGCAACGAGCGACACATACCGGCGCCCAGGA
AACATTTGCTCAAGAACGGTGAGTTTCTATTCGCAGTCGGCTGATCTGTGTGAAATCTTAATAAAGGGTC
CAATTACCAATTTGAAACTCAGTTTGCGGCGTGGCCTATCCGGGCGAACTTTTGGCCGTGATGGGCAGTT
CCGGTGCCGGAAAGACGACCCTGCTGAATGCCCTTGCCTTTCGATCGCCGCAGGGCATCCAAGTATCGCC
ATCCGGGATGCGACTGCTCAATGGCCAACCTGTGGACGCCAAGGAGATGCAGGCCAGGTGCGCCTATGTC
CAGCAGGATGACCTCTTTATCGGCTCCCTAACGGCCAGGGAACACCTGATTTTCCAGGCCATGGTGCGGA
TGCCACGACATCTGACCTATCGGCAGCGAGTGGCCCGCGTGGATCAGGTGATCCAGGAGCTTTCGCTCAG
CAAATGTCAGCACACGATCATCGGTGTGCCCGGCAGGGTGAAAGGTCTGTCCGGCGGAGAAAGGAAGCGT
CTGGCATTCGCCTCCGAGGCACTAACCGATCCGCCGCTTCTGATCTGCGATGAGCCCACCTCCGGACTGG
ACTCATTTACCGCCCACAGCGTCGTCCAGGTGCTGAAGAAGCTGTCGCAGAAGGGCAAGACCGTCATCCT
GACCATTCATCAGCCGTCTTCCGAGCTGTTTGAGCTCTTTGACAAGATCCTTCTGATGGCCGAGGGCAGG
GTAGCTTTCTTGGGCACTCCCAGCGAAGCCGTCGACTTCTTTTCCTAGTGAGTTCGATGTGTTTATTAAG
GGTATCTAGCATTACATTACATCTCAACTCCTATCCAGCGTGGGTGCCCAGTGTCCTACCAACTACAATC
CGGCGGACTTTTACGTACAGGTGTTGGCCGTTGTGCCCGGACGGGAGATCGAGTCCCGTGATCGGATCGC
CAAGATATGCGACAATTTTGCTATTAGCAAAGTAGCCCGGGATATGGAGCAGTTGTTGGCCACCAAAAAT
TTGGAGAAGCCACTGGAGCAGCCGGAGAATGGGTACACCTACAAGGCCACCTGGTTCATGCAGTTCCGGG
CGGTCCTGTGGCGATCCTGGCTGTCGGTGCTCAAGGAACCACTCCTCGTAAAAGTGCGACTTATTCAGAC
AACGGTGAGTGGTTCCAGTGGAAACAAATGATATAACGCTTACAATTCTTGGAAACAAATTCGCTAGATT
TTAGTTAGAATTGCCTGATTCCACACCCTTCTTAGTTTTTTTCAATGAGATGTATAGTTTATAGTTTTGC
AGAAAATAAATAAATTTCATTTAACTCGCGAACATGTTGAAGATATGAATATTAATGAGATGCGAGTAAC
ATTTTAATTTGCAGATGGTTGCCATCTTGATTGGCCTCATCTTTTTGGGCCAACAACTCACGCAAGTGGG
CGTGATGAATATCAACGGAGCCATCTTCCTCTTCCTGACCAACATGACCTTTCAAAACGTCTTTGCCACG
ATAAATGTAAGTCTTGTTTAGAATACATTTGCATATTAATAATTTACTAACTTTCTAATGAATCGATTCG
ATTTAGGTGTTCACCTCAGAGCTGCCAGTTTTTATGAGGGAGGCCCGAAGTCGACTTTATCGCTGTGACA
CATACTTTCTGGGCAAAACGATTGCCGAATTACCGCTTTTTCTCACAGTGCCACTGGTCTTCACGGCGAT
TGCCTATCCGATGATCGGACTGCGGGCCGGAGTGCTGCACTTCTTCAACTGCCTGGCGCTGGTCACTCTG
GTGGCCAATGTGTCAACGTCCTTCGGATATCTAATATCCTGCGCCAGCTCCTCGACCTCGATGGCGCTGT
CTGTGGGTCCGCCGGTTATCATACCATTCCTGCTCTTTGGCGGCTTCTTCTTGAACTCGGGCTCGGTGCC
AGTATACCTCAAATGGTTGTCGTACCTCTCATGGTTCCGTTACGCCAACGAGGGTCTGCTGATTAACCAA
TGGGCGGACGTGGAGCCGGGCGAAATTAGCTGCACATCGTCGAACACCACGTGCCCCAGTTCGGGCAAGG
TCATCCTGGAGACGCTTAACTTCTCCGCCGCCGATCTGCCGCTGGACTACGTGGGTCTGGCCATTCTCAT
CGTGAGCTTCCGGGTGCTCGCATATCTGGCTCTAAGACTTCGGGCCCGACGCAAGGAGTAGCCGACATAT
ATCCGAAATAACTGCTTGTTTTTTTTTTTTACCATTATTACCATCGTGTTTACTGTTTATTGCCCCCTCA
AAAAGCTAATGTAATTATATTTGTGCCAATAAAAACAAGATATGACCTATAGAATACAAGTATTTCCCCT
TCGAACATCCCCACAAGTAGACTTTGGATTTGTCTTCTAACCAAAAGACTTACACACCTGCATACCTTAC
ATCAAAAACTCGTTTATCGCTACATAAAACACCGGGATATATTTTTTATATACATACTTTTCAAATCGCG
CGCCCTCTTCATAATTCACCTCCACCACACCACGTTTCGTAGTTGCTCTTTCGCTGTCTCCCACCCGCTC
TCCGCAACACATTCACCTTTTGTTCGACGACCTTGGAGCGACTGTCGTTAGTTCCGCGCGATTCGGTTCG
CTCAAATGGTTCCGAGTGGTTCATTTCGTCTCAATAGAAATTAGTAATAAATATTTGTATGTACAATTTA
TTTGCTCCAATATATTTGTATATATTTCCCTCACAGCTATATTTATTCTAATTTAATATTATGACTTTTT
AAGGTAATTTTTTGTGACCTGTTCGGAGTGATTAGCGTTACAATTTGAACTGAAAGTGACATCCAGTGTT
TGTTCCTTGTGTAGATGCATCTCAAAAAAATGGTGGGCATAATAGTGTTGTTTATATATATCAAAAATAA
CAACTATAATAATAAGAATACATTTAATTTAGAAAATGCTTGGATTTCACTGGAACTAG
