>Addgene plasmid #71810 | p-attB-min.hsp70P-FRT-STOP#1-FRT-DamMyc[closed] | addgene partial sequence | sequence record 136290 | pCasper-hs 5'-GCAACTACTGAAATCTGCCAAG-3'
ATTGGGAATTCGAAGTTCCTATTCCGAAGTTCCTATTCTCTAGAAAGTATAGGAACTTCTCGGGGACACC
AAATATGGCGATCTCGGCCTTTTCGTTTCTTGGAGCTGGGACATGTTTGCCATCGATCCATCTACCACCA
GAACGGCCGTTAGATCTGCTGCCACCGTTGTTTCCACCGAAGAAACCACCGTTGCCGTAACCACCACGAC
GGTTGTTGCTAAAGAAGCTGCCACCGCCACGGCCACCGTTGTAGCCGCCGTTGTTGTTATTGTAGTTGCT
ACTGTTATTTCTGGCACTTCTTGGTTTTCCTCTTAAGTGAGGAGGAACATAACCATTCTCGTTGTTGTCG
TTGATGCTTAAATTTTGCACTTGTTCGCTCAGTTCAGCCATAATATGAAATGCTTTTCTTGTTGTTCTTA
CGGAATACCACTTGCCACCTATCACCACAACTAACTTTTTCCCGTTCCTCCATCTCTTTTATATTTTTTT
TCTCGAGGGATCTTTGTGAAGGAACCTTACTTCTGTGGTGTGACATAATTGGACAAACTACCTACAGAGA
TTTAAAGCTCTAAGGTAAATATAAAATTTTTAAGTGTATAATGTGTTAAACTACTGATTCTAATTGTTTG
TGTATTTTAGATTCCAACCTATGGAACTGATGAATGGGAGCAGTGGTGGAATGCCTTTAATGAGGAAA
