>Addgene plasmid #71810 | p-attB-min.hsp70P-FRT-STOP#1-FRT-DamMyc[closed] | addgene partial sequence | sequence record 136353 | attB-R 5'-gtcgacatgcccgccgtgaccg-3'
CGCACCCGCCGACGCCGTCGCACGTCCCGTGCTCACCGTGACCACCGCGCCCAGCGGTTTCGAGGGCGAG
GGCTTCCCGGTGCGCCGCGCGTTCGCCGGGATCAACTACCGCCACCTCGACCCGTTCATCATGATGGACC
AGATGGGTGAGGTGGAGTACGCGCCCGGGGAGCCCAAGGGCACGCCCTGGCACCCGCACCGCGGCTTCGA
GACCGTGACCTACATCGTCGACACTAGTGGATCCAGACATGATAAGATACATTGATGAGTTTGGACAAAC
CACAACTAGAATGCAGTGAAAAAAATGCTTTATTTGTGAAATTTGTGATGCTATTGCTTTATTTGTAACC
ATTATAAGCTGCAATAAACAAGTTAACAACAACAATTGCATTCATTTTATGTTTCAGGTTCAGGGGGAGG
TGTGGGAGGTTTTTTAAAGCAAGTAAAACCTCTACAAATGTGGTATGGCTGATTATGATCTCTAGTCAAG
GCACTATACATCAAATATTTTTCCATAATTTTCTTGTATAGCAGTGCAGCTTTTTCCTTTGTGGTGTAAA
TAGCAAAGCAAGCAAGAGTTCTATTACTAAACACAGCATGACTCAAAAAACTTAGCAATTCTGAAGGAAA
GTCCTTGGGGTCTTCTACCTTTCTCTTCTTTTTTGGAGGAGTAGAATGTTGAGAGTCAGCAGTAGCCTCA
TCATCACTAGATGGCATTTCTTCTGAGCAAAACAGGTTTTCCTCATTAAAGGCATTCCACCACTGCTCCC
ATTCATCAGTTCCATAGGTTGGAATCTAAA
